Addgene plasmid #21224: pEGFP-C1-CaMKIIbeta(A303R)
Depositing lab: Tobias Meyer. Depositing organization: Stanford University. Publication: Dynamic control of CaMKII translocation and localization in hippocampal neurons by NMDA receptor stimulation. Shen K, Meyer T. Science. 1999 Apr 2. 284(5411):162-6. 10.1126/science.284.5411.162 PubMed 10102820.
Backbone
  Vector backbone: C1
  Backbone manufacturer: Clontech
  Vector type: Mammalian Expression
  Selectable markers: Neomycin (select with G418)
Growth in bacteria
  Bacterial resistance: Kanamycin, 50 μg/mL
  Growth temperature: 37°C
  Growth strain: DH5alpha
  Copy number: Unknown
Gene/Insert
  Gene/Insert name: CaMKIIbeta(A303R) (alt name: CaMKIIbeta)
  Species: R. norvegicus (rat)
  Mutation: CaMKIIbeta(A303R) (Lab plasmid CF 0002)
  Entrez Gene: Camk2b (a.k.a. Ck2b)
  Tag / fusion protein: GFP
  Cloning method: Restriction Enzyme
  Sequencing primers: 5′ n/a
Terms and licenses: Academic/Nonprofit Terms; Industry Terms: Not Available to Industry
How to cite: pEGFP-C1-CaMKIIbeta(A303R) was a gift from Tobias Meyer (Addgene plasmid # 21224 ; http://n2t.net/addgene:21224 ; RRID:Addgene_21224)
