[The description below was written by a language model from this plasmid's Addgene catalogue record and pLannotate feature annotations shown in this document.]
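Description:
pEGFP-C1-CaMKIIbeta(A303R) is a mammalian expression plasmid built on the Clontech pEGFP-C1 backbone. It encodes the rat calcium/calmodulin-dependent protein kinase II beta subunit (Camk2b) carrying the A303R point mutation, fused to the C-terminus of EGFP. The sequenced record is about 6.4 kb. In it, the human cytomegalovirus immediate early enhancer and promoter drive the EGFP open reading frame. This is followed by the residual multiple cloning site, which serves as a linker, and then the Camk2b coding sequence. The automated annotation matched this sequence to the mouse orthologue, whereas the catalogue lists the species as rat. The transcript ends at an SV40 polyadenylation signal. The short "large T antigen" fragment annotated just upstream of that signal is probably part of the SV40-derived region and not a functional coding element.

Propagation in E. coli relies on a high-copy ColE1/pUC-type origin, and an f1 origin is also present for single-stranded DNA production. One Tn5 aminoglycoside phosphotransferase gene (NeoR/KanR) provides selection in both hosts. A bacterial bla-type promoter expresses it for kanamycin resistance in bacteria. The SV40 enhancer/early promoter, paired with the HSV TK polyadenylation signal, expresses it for G418 selection in mammalian cells. The small ble and bGH poly(A) fragments annotated in the backbone appear to be partial matches with no evident function.

The construct allows live-cell fluorescence imaging of the mutant kinase. The associated publication concerns CaMKII translocation and localization in hippocampal neurons after NMDA receptor stimulation. The record does not state the functional consequence of the A303R substitution.
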