Features (pLannotate 1.2.2; 16 found; start..end, strand, type, name):
      1..304     +  enhancer       CMV enhancer: human cytomegalovirus immediate early enhancer
    305..508     +  promoter       CMV promoter: human cytomegalovirus (CMV) immediate early promoter
    553..1269    +  CDS            EGFP: EGFP is a basic (constitutively fluorescent) green fluorescent protein published in 1996, derived from Aequorea victoria. It is reported to be a rapidly-maturing weak dimer with moderate acid sensitivity.
   1270..1335    +  misc_feature   MCS: multiple cloning site
   1348..2973    +  CDS            Camk2b: KCC2B_MOUSE - Also known as Camk2d. Experimental evidence at protein level: Swiss-Prot protein existence level 1. Calcium/calmodulin-dependent protein kinase that functions autonomously after Ca(2+)/calmodulin-binding and autophosphorylation, and is involved in dendritic spine and synapse formation, neuronal plasticity and regulation of sarcoplasmic reticulum Ca(2+) transport in skeletal muscle. In neurons, plays an essential structural role in the reorganization of the actin cytoskeleton during plasticity by binding and bundling actin filaments in a kinase-independent manner. This structural
   2987..3071    +  CDS            large T antigen (fragment): large T antigen from SV40 (simian virus 40)
   3094..3215    +  polyA_signal   SV40 poly(A) signal: SV40 polyadenylation signal
   3249..3677    -  rep_origin     f1 ori (sequence partly withheld): f1 bacteriophage origin of replication; arrow indicates direction of (+) strand synthesis
   3704..3808    +  promoter       AmpR promoter: bla
   3810..4167    +  promoter       SV40 promoter: SV40 enhancer and early promoter
   4202..4996    +  CDS            NeoR/KanR: aminoglycoside phosphotransferase from Tn5; aph(3')-II (or nptII); confers resistance to neomycin, kanamycin, and G418 (Geneticin®)
   5017..5169    +  CDS            ble (fragment): BLE_KLEPN - Experimental evidence at protein level: Swiss-Prot protein existence level 1. Binding protein with a strong affinity to the bleomycin family of antibiotics. Binds to CL990; an antimitotic-antibiotic compound. From Klebsiella pneumoniae.
   5228..5275    +  polyA_signal   HSV TK poly(A) signal: herpes simplex virus thymidine kinase polyadenylation signal (Cole and Stacy, 1985)
   5366..5382    -  polyA_signal   bGH poly(A) signal (fragment): bovine growth hormone polyadenylation signal
   5604..6192    +  rep_origin     ori: high-copy-number ColE1/pMB1/pBR322/pUC origin of replication
   6307..6366    +  enhancer       CMV enhancer (fragment): human cytomegalovirus immediate early enhancer
>Addgene plasmid #21224 | pEGFP-C1-CaMKIIbeta(A303R) | addgene full sequence | sequence record 313747 | Addgene NGS Result
CGTTACATAACTTACGGTAAATGGCCCGCCTGGCTGACCGCCCAACGACCCCCGCCCATTGACGTCAATA
ATGACGTATGTTCCCATAGTAACGCCAATAGGGACTTTCCATTGACGTCAATGGGTGGAGTATTTACGGT
AAACTGCCCACTTGGCAGTACATCAAGTGTATCATATGCCAAGTACGCCCCCTATTGACGTCAATGACGG
TAAATGGCCCGCCTGGCATTATGCCCAGTACATGACCTTATGGGACTTTCCTACTTGGCAGTACATCTAC
GTATTAGTCATCGCTATTACCATGGTGATGCGGTTTTGGCAGTACATCAATGGGCGTGGATAGCGGTTTG
ACTCACGGGGATTTCCAAGTCTCCACCCCATTGACGTCAATGGGAGTTTGTTTTGGCACCAAAATCAACG
GGACTTTCCAAAATGTCGTAACAACTCCGCCCCATTGACGCAAATGGGCGGTAGGCGTGTACGGTGGGAG
GTCTATATAAGCAGAGCTGGTTTAGTGAACCGTCAGATCCGCTAGCGCTACCGGTCGCCACCATGGTGAG
CAAGGGCGAGGAGCTGTTCACCGGGGTGGTGCCCATCCTGGTCGAGCTGGACGGCGACGTAAACGGCCAC
AAGTTCAGCGTGTCCGGCGAGGGCGAGGGCGATGCCACCTACGGCAAGCTGACCCTGAAGTTCATCTGCA
CCACCGGCAAGCTGCCCGTGCCCTGGCCCACCCTCGTGACCACCCTGACCTACGGCGTGCAGTGCTTCAG
CCGCTACCCCGACCACATGAAGCAGCACGACTTCTTCAAGTCCGCCATGCCCGAAGGCTACGTCCAGGAG
CGCACCATCTTCTTCAAGGACGACGGCAACTACAAGACCCGCGCCGAGGTGAAGTTCGAGGGCGACACCC
TGGTGAACCGCATCGAGCTGAAGGGCATCGACTTCAAGGAGGACGGCAACATCCTGGGGCACAAGCTGGA
GTACAACTACAACAGCCACAACGTCTATATCATGGCCGACAAGCAGAAGAACGGCATCAAGGTGAACTTC
AAGATCCGCCACAACATCGAGGACGGCAGCGTGCAGCTCGCCGACCACTACCAGCAGAACACCCCCATCG
GCGACGGCCCCGTGCTGCTGCCCGACAACCACTACCTGAGCACCCAGTCCGCCCTGAGCAAAGACCCCAA
CGAGAAGCGCGATCACATGGTCCTGCTGGAGTTCGTGACCGCCGCCGGGATCACTCTCGGCATGGACGAG
CTGTACAAGTCCGGACTCAGATCTCGAGCTCAAGCTTCGAATTCTGCAGTCGACGGTACCGCGGGCCCGG
GATCCACCGGATCTAGAATGGCCACCACGGTGACCTGCACCCGTTTCACGGACGAGTACCAGCTATACGA
GGATATTGGCAAGGGGGCTTTCTCTGTGGTCCGACGCTGTGTCAAGCTCTGCACCGGCCATGAGTATGCA
GCTAAGATCATTAACACCAAGAAGCTGTCAGCTAGAGATCACCAGAAGCTGGAGAGGGAGGCTCGGATCT
GCCGCCTGCTGAAGCATTCCAACATTGTACGCCTCCATGACAGCATCTCTGAAGAGGGCTTCCACTACCT
GGTCTTCGACCTGGTCACTGGTGGGGAGCTCTTTGAAGACATTGTGGCGAGAGAGTACTACAGTGAGGCT
GACGCCAGTCACTGTATCCAGCAGATCCTGGAGGCTGTTCTCCATTGTCACCAAATGGGGGTCGTCCACA
GAGACCTCAAGCCTGAAAACCTGCTCCTGGCCAGCAAATGCAAAGGGGCCGCAGTGAAACTGGCAGACTT
CGGCCTGGCCATCGAGGTTCAGGGAGACCAGCAGGCATGGTTTGGATTTGCGGGAACACCAGGCTACCTG
TCTCCCGAAGTTCTTCGGAAGGAGGCCTATGGCAAACCAGTGGATATCTGGGCATGTGGGGTGATCCTGT
ATATCCTGCTGGTGGGATACCCACCTTTCTGGGATGAGGACCAGCACAAGCTGTACCAGCAGATCAAGGC
TGGGGCCTATGACTTCCCATCCCCCGAGTGGGACACCGTTACCCCTGAAGCCAAAAACCTCATCAACCAG
ATGTTGACCATCAACCCCGCCAAGCGCATCACGGCCCACGAGGCCCTGAAGCACCCATGGGTCTGCCAAC
GATCCACGGTGGCCTCCATGATGCACAGACAGGAGACTGTGGAATGTCTGAAGAAGTTCAATGCAAGGAG
GAAGCTCAAGGGACGCATCCTCACCACTATGCTGGCCACACGGAATTTCTCAGTGGGCAGACAGACCACC
GCTCCGGCCACAATGTCCACCGCGGCCTCCGGCACCACCATGGGGCTGGTGGAACAAGCCAAGAGTTTAC
TCAACAAGAAAGCAGACGGAGTCAAGCCCCAGACAAACAGCACCAAAAACAGCTCGGCCATCACCAGCCC
CAAAGGATCCCTCCCTCCTGCCGCCCTGGAGCCTCAAACCACCGTTATCCATAACCCAGTGGACGGCATT
AAGGAATCTTCCGACAGCACCAACACAACCATAGAGGACGAAGATGCCAAAGCCCGGAAGCAGGAAATCA
TCAAGACCACAGAGCAGCTCATCGAGGCCGTCAACAACGGCGACTTTGAGGCCTATGCGAAAATCTGTGA
CCCAGGCCTGACCTCATTTGAGCCTGAAGCTCTGGGCAACCTGGTCGAAGGGATGGATTTCCACAGATTC
TACTTTGAGAACCTGCTGGCCAAGAACAGCAAGCCGATCCACACCACTATCCTGAACCCGCACGTGCACG
TCATCGGCGAGGATGCAGCCTGCATCGCTTACATCCGCCTCACACAGTACATCGACGGCCAGGGCAGACC
CCGCACCAGCCAGTCCGAAGAGACCCGTGTGTGGCACCGCCGCGACGGCAAGTGGCAGAATGTCCATTTC
CACTGCTCGGGCGCTCCAGTGGCCCCACTGCAGTAATCTAGATAACTGATCATAATCAGCCATACCACAT
TTGTAGAGGTTTTACTTGCTTTAAAAAACCTCCCACACCTCCCCCTGAACCTGAAACATAAAATGAATGC
AATTGTTGTTGTTAACTTGTTTATTGCAGCTTATAATGGTTACAAATAAAGCAATAGCATCACAAATTTC
ACAAATAAAGCATTTTTTTCACTGCATTCTAGTTGTGGTTTGTCCAAACTCATCAATGTATCTTAACGCG
TAAATTGTAAGCGTTAATATTTTGTTAAAATTCGCGTTAAATTTTTGTTAAATCAGCTCATTTTTTAACC
AATAGGCCGAAATCGGCAAAATCCCTTATAAATCAAAAGAATAGACCGAGATAGGGT
[37 nt withheld, positions 3348-3384]
AAAGAACGTGGACTCCAACGTCAAAGG
[49 nt withheld, positions 3412-3460]
T
[91 nt withheld, positions 3462-3552]
G
[124 nt withheld, positions 3554-3677]
CAGGTGGCACTTTTCGGGGAAATGTGCGCGGAACCCCTATTTGTTTATTTTTCTAAATACATTCAAATAT
GTATCCGCTCATGAGACAATAACCCTGATAAATGCTTCAATAATATTGAAAAAGGAAGAGTCCTGAGGCG
GAAAGAACCAGCTGTGGAATGTGTGTCAGTTAGGGTGTGGAAAGTCCCCAGGCTCCCCAGCAGGCAGAAG
TATGCAAAGCATGCATCTCAATTAGTCAGCAACCAGGTGTGGAAAGTCCCCAGGCTCCCCAGCAGGCAGA
AGTATGCAAAGCATGCATCTCAATTAGTCAGCAACCATAGTCCCGCCCCTAACTCCGCCCATCCCGCCCC
TAACTCCGCCCAGTTCCGCCCATTCTCCGCCCCATGGCTGACTAATTTTTTTTATTTATGCAGAGGCCGA
GGCCGCCTCGGCCTCTGAGCTATTCCAGAAGTAGTGAGGAGGCTTTTTTGGAGGCCTAGGCTTTTGCAAA
GATCGATCAAGAGACAGGATGAGGATCGTTTCGCATGATTGAACAAGATGGATTGCACGCAGGTTCTCCG
GCCGCTTGGGTGGAGAGGCTATTCGGCTATGACTGGGCACAACAGACAATCGGCTGCTCTGATGCCGCCG
TGTTCCGGCTGTCAGCGCAGGGGCGCCCGGTTCTTTTTGTCAAGACCGACCTGTCCGGTGCCCTGAATGA
ACTGCAAGACGAGGCAGCGCGGCTATCGTGGCTGGCCACGACGGGCGTTCCTTGCGCAGCTGTGCTCGAC
GTTGTCACTGAAGCGGGAAGGGACTGGCTGCTATTGGGCGAAGTGCCGGGGCAGGATCTCCTGTCATCTC
ACCTTGCTCCTGCCGAGAAAGTATCCATCATGGCTGATGCAATGCGGCGGCTGCATACGCTTGATCCGGC
TACCTGCCCATTCGACCACCAAGCGAAACATCGCATCGAGCGAGCACGTACTCGGATGGAAGCCGGTCTT
GTCGATCAGGATGATCTGGACGAAGAGCATCAGGGGCTCGCGCCAGCCGAACTGTTCGCCAGGCTCAAGG
CGAGCATGCCCGACGGCGAGGATCTCGTCGTGACCCATGGCGATGCCTGCTTGCCGAATATCATGGTGGA
AAATGGCCGCTTTTCTGGATTCATCGACTGTGGCCGGCTGGGTGTGGCGGACCGCTATCAGGACATAGCG
TTGGCTACCCGTGATATTGCTGAAGAGCTTGGCGGCGAATGGGCTGACCGCTTCCTCGTGCTTTACGGTA
TCGCCGCTCCCGATTCGCAGCGCATCGCCTTCTATCGCCTTCTTGACGAGTTCTTCTGAGCGGGACTCTG
GGGTTCGAAATGACCGACCAAGCGACGCCCAACCTGCCATCACGAGATTTCGATTCCACCGCCGCCTTCT
ATGAAAGGTTGGGCTTCGGAATCGTTTTCCGGGACGCCGGCTGGATGATCCTCCAGCGCGGGGATCTCAT
GCTGGAGTTCTTCGCCCACCCTAGGGGGAGGCTAACTGAAACACGGAAGGAGACAATACCGGAAGGAACC
CGCGCTATGACGGCAATAAAAAGACAGAATAAAACGCACGGTGTTGGGTCGTTTGTTCATAAACGCGGGG
TTCGGTCCCAGGGCTGGCACTCTGTCGATACCCCACCGAGACCCCATTGGGGCCAATACGCCCGCGTTTC
TTCCTTTTCCCCACCCCACCCCCCAAGTTCGGGTGAAGGCCCAGGGCTCGCAGCCAACGTCGGGGCGGCA
GGCCCTGCCATAGCCTCAGGTTACTCATATATACTTTAGATTGATTTAAAACTTCATTTTTAATTTAAAA
GGATCTAGGTGAAGATCCTTTTTGATAATCTCATGACCAAAATCCCTTAACGTGAGTTTTCGTTCCACTG
AGCGTCAGACCCCGTAGAAAAGATCAAAGGATCTTCTTGAGATCCTTTTTTTCTGCGCGTAATCTGCTGC
TTGCAAACAAAAAAACCACCGCTACCAGCGGTGGTTTGTTTGCCGGATCAAGAGCTACCAACTCTTTTTC
CGAAGGTAACTGGCTTCAGCAGAGCGCAGATACCAAATACTGTTCTTCTAGTGTAGCCGTAGTTAGGCCA
CCACTTCAAGAACTCTGTAGCACCGCCTACATACCTCGCTCTGCTAATCCTGTTACCAGTGGCTGCTGCC
AGTGGCGATAAGTCGTGTCTTACCGGGTTGGACTCAAGACGATAGTTACCGGATAAGGCGCAGCGGTCGG
GCTGAACGGGGGGTTCGTGCACACAGCCCAGCTTGGAGCGAACGACCTACACCGAACTGAGATACCTACA
GCGTGAGCTATGAGAAAGCGCCACGCTTCCCGAAGGGAGAAAGGCGGACAGGTATCCGGTAAGCGGCAGG
GTCGGAACAGGAGAGCGCACGAGGGAGCTTCCAGGGGGAAACGCCTGGTATCTTTATAGTCCTGTCGGGT
TTCGCCACCTCTGACTTGAGCGTCGATTTTTGTGATGCTCGTCAGGGGGGCGGAGCCTATGGAAAAACGC
CAGCAACGCGGCCTTTTTACGGTTCCTGGCCTTTTGCTGGCCTTTTGCTCACATGTTCTTTCCTGCGTTA
TCCCCTGATTCTGTGGATAACCGTATTACCGCCATGCATTAGTTATTAATAGTAATCAATTACGGGGTCA
TTAGTTCATAGCCCATATATGGAGTTCCG
